>Addgene plasmid #153710 | pGBW-m4134238 | addgene full sequence | sequence record 300713 | Ginkgo NGS Result
GTTTGAAGATTTTCCGACGAGGGCCTTGGAGAGTTCGGAAATTTAAATGCAACTATGGATGAACGAAATA
GACAGATCGCTGAGATAGGTGCCTCACTGATTAAGCATTGGTAACTGTCAGACCAAGTTTACTCATATAT
ACTTTAGATTGATTTAAAACTTCATTTTTAATTTAAAAGGATCTAGGTGAAGATCCTTTTTGATAATCTC
ATGACCAAAATCCCTTAACGTGAGTTTTCGTTCCACTGAGCGTCAGACCCCGTAGAAAAGATCAAAGGAT
CTTCTTGAGATCCTTTTTTTCTGCGCGTAATCTGCTGCTTGCAAACAAAAAAACCACCGCTACCAGCGGT
GGTTTGTTTGCCGGATCAAGAGCTACCAACTCTTTTTCCGAAGGTAACTGGCTTCAGCAGAGCGCAGATA
CCAAATACTGTTCTTCTAGTGTAGCCGTAGTTAGGCCACCACTTCAAGAACTCTGTAGCACCGCCTACAT
ACCTCGCTCTGCTAATCCTGTTACCAGTGGCTGCTGCCAGTGGCGATAAGTCGTGTCTTACCGGGTTGGA
CTCAAGACGATAGTTACCGGATAAGGCGCAGCGGTCGGGCTGAACGGGGGGTTCGTGCACACAGCCCAGC
TTGGAGCGAACGACCTACACCGAACTGAGATACCTACAGCGTGAGCTATGAGAAAGCGCCACGCTTCCCG
AAGGGAGAAAGGCGGACAGGTATCCGGTAAGCGGCAGGGTCGGAACAGGAGAGCGCACGAGGGAGCTTCC
AGGGGGAAACGCCTGGTATCTTTATAGTCCTGTCGGGTTTCGCCACCTCTGACTTGAGCGTCGATTTTTG
TGATGCTCGTCAGGGGGGCGGAGCCTATGGAAAAACGCCAGCAACGCGGCCTTTTTACGGTTCCTGGCCT
TTTGCTGGCCTTTTGCTCACATGATTTAAATGAAACTCGTAATCGGAGAACGGGTGCAATAGCAAGGACC
AGATCGAACTTGACTGACGCAATTCTGAGCGTAGTCGAAACCCAGACAAGTCGATCTCGCCAAGTAGCTG
ACTTGACTGGTTAATTAAGTTTCGATAGCCCAAGGTAACCAATGAGATTAGGGAGGGAAGAAAGTTTGAT
GAACTACTTCTGACCCCTAGTGGTGTCCAGAAAAGACCATTAAAGGAATGTCTTGATCGAAATCGAGAGA
TCGCCTGCAGGATAGCTGACGACCTTAAGGATAAATTTCTGGTAAGGAGGACACGTATGGAAGTGGGCAA
GTTGGGGAAGCCGTATCCGTTGCTGAATCTGGCATATGTGGGAGTATAAGACGCGCAGCGTCGCATCAGG
CATTTTTTTCTGCGCCAATGCCGGTAGATAGCAATCCGGCCCGAGGGGCACAAAAAACCCCTCAAGACCC
GTTTAGAGGCCCCAAGGGGTTATGCTACGATACCGATAGAGATGGGCCAATACCACATTTGTAGAGGTTT
TACTTGCTTTAAAAAACCTCCCACACCTCCCCCTGAACCTGAAACATAAAATGAATGCAATTGTTGTTGT
TAACTTGTTTATTGCAGCTTATAATGGTTACAAATAAAGCAATAGCATCACAAATTTCACAAATAAAGCA
TTTTTTTCACTGCATTCTAGTTGTGGTTTGTCCAAACTCATCAATGTATCTTATCATGTCTGTGAGCTGA
AGGTACGCTGTATCTCAGTCAGTCAAGCTAGCTTATTTGTCATCGTCGTCCTTGTAATCAATGTCATGAT
CTTTGTAGTCTCCATCGTGGTCCTTATAATCCATCGACTGAAAGTAAAGGTTTTCGTCAATCTCCATTGG
CTGTTCCTCATCCAGTTGGGAATATTTATTCTCAGTTAAAGACTTACTAAGGTTTTTTATGATGAGATTA
ATGATGTAGTCCAGGTTCCAAATGCTAACCTTGAAGGTTCGCATGATAATTAGCAGTATTTCTGCGATCG
TGACCTGAAAATCCACCAAGTGGAACATGGTGGCGGCCGCTGGCGGGTGTGTCGAGTGGATGGTAGGATC
GACAAAGATCTGATCTGACGGTTCACTAAACCAGCTCTGCTTATATAGACCTCCCACCGTACACGCCTAC
CGCCCATTTGCGTCAATGGGGCGGAGTTGTTACGACATTTTGGAAAGTCCCGTTGATTTTGGTGCCAAAA
CAAACTCCCATTGACGTCAATGGGGTGGAGACTTGGAAATCCCCGTGAGTCAAACCGCTATCCACGCCCA
TTGATGTACTGCCAAAACCGCATCAGCATGGTAATAGCGATGACTAATACGTAGATGTACTGCCAAGTAG
GAAAGTCCCATAAGGTCATGTACTGGGCATAATGCCAGGCGGGCCATTTACCGTCATTGACGTCAATAGG
GGGCGTACTTGGCATATGATACACTTGATGTACTGCCAAGTGGGCAGTTTACCGTAAATACTCCACCCAT
TGACGTCAATGGAAAGTCCCTATTGGCGTTACTATGGGAACATACGTCATTATTGACGTCAATGGGCGGG
GGTCGTTGGGCGGTCAGCCAGGCGGGCCATTTACCGTAAGTTATGTAACGCGGAACTCCATATATGGGCT
ATGAACTAATGACCCCGTAATTGATTACTAGATCTGGCTACACTCGATCAGCAGTTAGATAATAAAATCG
CTATCCATCGAAGATGGATGTGTGTTGGTTTTTTGTGTGTGTAACGCAACGATTGATAGCATAACCCCTT
GGGGCCTCTAAACGGGTCTTGAGGGGTTTTTTGAATTGAGAGGTAGCTGAAGCTGCTGTTATGACCACTA
GAGGGAAGAAGATACCTGTGGAGCTAATGGTCCAAGATGTCGGGAGCCGCGATCGCTGCCAAAAAGGTAA
GCTGACGATAGCTGACGAGATTCGATGCCCGACGAGCAAATGAGCGCCACGGCTGTTCGCGTAAGCTCGA
AACGACGGAGATTCGATAGAGCCAGAGTCGAGTTTAAACGATTCGGGATCTTAAGGATAAATTTCTGGTA
AGGAGGACACGTATGGAAGTGGGCAAGTTGGGGAAGCCGTATCCGTTGCTGAATCTGGCATATGTGGGAG
TATAAGACGCGCAGCGTCGCATCAGGCATTTTTTTCTGCGCCAATGCACCTAGAATCGGTTACCAATGCT
TAATCAGTGAGGCACCTATCTCAGCGATCTGTCTATTTCGTTCATCCATAGTTGCCTGACTCCCCGTCGT
GTAGATAACTACGATACGGGAGGGCTTACCATCTGGCCCCAGTGCTGCAATGATACCGCGAGACCCACGC
TCACCGGCTCCAGATTTATCAGCAATAAACCAGCCAGCCGGAAGGGCCGAGCGCAGAAGTGGTCCTGCAA
CTTTATCCGCCTCCATCCAGTCTATCAACTGTTGCCGGGAAGCTAGAGTAAGTAGTTCGCCAGTTAATAG
TTTACGCAAGGTTGTTGCCATTGCTACAGGCATCGTGGTGTCACGCTCGTCGTTTGGTATGGCTTCATTC
AGCTCCGGTTCCCAACGATCAAGGCGAGTTACATGATCCCCCATGTTGTGCAAAAAAGCGGTTAGCTCCT
TCGGTCCTCCAATCGTTGTCAGAAGTAAGTTGGCCGCAGTGTTATCACTCATGGTTATGGCAGCACTGCA
TAATTCTCTTACTGTCATGCCATCCGTAAGATGCTTTTCTGTGACTGGTGAATACTCAACCAAGTCATTC
TGAGAATAGTGTATGCGGCGACCGAGTTGCTCTTGCCCGGCGTCAATACGGGATAATACCGCGCCACATA
GCAGAACTTTAAAAGTGCTCATCATTGGAAAGCGTTCTTCGGGGCGAAAACTCTCAAGGATCTTACCGCT
GTTGAGATCCAGTTCGATGTAACCCACTCGCGCACCCAACTGATCTTCAGCATCTTTTACTTTCACCAGC
GTTTCTGGGTGAGCAAAAACAGGAAGGCAAAATGCCGCAAAAAAGGGAATAAGGGCGACACGGAAATGTT
GAATACTCATGCGAAAGCCTCCTGCTGATCCTGTCTCTTGATAGATGTTTGCAAAAGCTAGGACTCGATT
ATACGTTGACCGATCAGACTATCAATATCTAGGTTTAAACAGATCGGTACGCTGCCGTGACCAGGCTTGA
GTACAATATCTGACGATTGGACTTCCTGGGTCCCAAGCTGGATTCCGACTGGCTGACTGCCAAGCAACGA
TATGGATCGTCGAGACTCGCACTGAGAGGATCGTTCTCGGTACACCAGGCGCGCCCCGATTTCGATATTC
CTCGGATCTCGGATAGATCGGGATTGAGGATGTAGGTTGAACTTCTCTCGGGTGATCCCGATCTCGGATA
TTCGGGATTGGAGTAATACCTGGCGATAGGCGCTGCCAAGCAATAGCCAAGGCGCAAGGCCGGCCAAGAG
ACTTGCGATAGTTCGTTCGAGAGGTAGCCTGCAAGATGGATCGGACGAAAG
Features (pLannotate 1.2.2; 17 found; start..end, strand, type, name):
     49..113     +  CDS            bla(M) (fragment): β-lactamase lacking the signal sequence; bla(M); allows cytosolic expression of β-lactamase
    285..873     +  rep_origin     ori: high-copy-number ColE1/pMB1/pBR322/pUC origin of replication
   1099..1170    -  misc_feature   3' β-globin insulator: insulator downstream of the human β-globin locus (Farrell et al., 2002)
   1215..1351    -  terminator     rrnG terminator: transcription terminator from the E. coli ribosomal RNA rrnG operon (Albrechtsen et al., 1991)
   1381..1427    -  terminator     T7 terminator: transcription terminator for bacteriophage T7 RNA polymerase
   1450..1519    +  CDS            large T antigen (fragment): large T antigen from SV40 (simian virus 40)
   1542..1663    +  polyA_signal   SV40 poly(A) signal: SV40 polyadenylation signal
   1717..1739    -  CDS            FLAG (fragment): FLAG® epitope tag, followed by an enterokinase cleavage site
   1806..1988    -  CDS            NS6_SARS2: Experimental evidence at protein level: Swiss-Prot protein existence level 1. Disrupts cell nuclear import complex formation by tethering karyopherin alpha 2 and karyopherin beta 1 to the membrane. Retention of import factors at the ER/Golgi membrane leads to a loss of transport into the nucleus. Thereby prevents STAT1 nuclear translocation in response to interferon signaling, thus blocking the expression of interferon stimulated genes (ISGs) that display multiple antiviral activities (PubMed:33097660). Suppresses IFN-beta production possibly by blocking IRF3 nuclear translocation (PubMed:3297
   2063..2114    -  promoter       CMVd2 promoter: truncated human cytomegalovirus (CMV) immediate early promoter that yields moderately reduced expression relative to the full-length promoter
   2177..2194    +  promoter       CMV promoter (fragment): human cytomegalovirus (CMV) immediate early promoter
   2267..2570    -  enhancer       CMV enhancer: human cytomegalovirus immediate early enhancer
   2651..2699    +  polyA_signal   poly(A) signal: synthetic polyadenylation signal
   2717..2763    +  terminator     T7 terminator: transcription terminator for bacteriophage T7 RNA polymerase
   2768..2839    -  misc_feature   5' β-globin insulator: insulator upstream of the human β-globin locus (Farrell et al., 2002)
   2991..3127    -  terminator     rrnG terminator: transcription terminator from the E. coli ribosomal RNA rrnG operon (Albrechtsen et al., 1991)
   3140..4000    -  CDS            AmpR: β-lactamase; bla; confers resistance to ampicillin, carbenicillin, and related antibiotics
