[The description below was written by a language model from this plasmid's Addgene catalogue record and pLannotate feature annotations shown in this document.]
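Description:
pGBW-m4134238 is a mammalian expression plasmid built on the pTwist_CMV_6 backbone for producing the wild-type SARS-CoV-2 ORF6 accessory protein in transfected cells. It is propagated in E. coli as a high-copy plasmid through a ColE1/pUC-type origin and selected with ampicillin via the AmpR β-lactamase gene. The sequenced record is about 4.5 kb, consistent with the stated backbone plus a short insert.

The expression cassette lies on the reverse strand of the annotated sequence. The human cytomegalovirus immediate-early enhancer and promoter drive the ORF6 coding sequence. The annotation tool resolves the promoter only as a truncated CMV element plus a small fragment. According to the catalogue entry, the backbone supplies a C-terminal TEV-cleavable 3xFLAG tag. The feature table picks up only a partial FLAG match downstream of ORF6 and does not annotate the TEV site. An SV40 polyadenylation region, with an adjoining large T antigen fragment, follows the tag, although these are annotated on the opposite strand to the ORF. The cassette is bracketed by short 5' and 3' β-globin insulator elements, T7 and rrnG transcription terminators, and a synthetic poly(A) signal upstream of the enhancer. These features presumably isolate the cassette from read-through transcription originating in the backbone. No mammalian selection marker is annotated, so the plasmid appears suited to transient expression.

ORF6 is annotated as an interferon antagonist that retains karyopherin import factors at ER/Golgi membranes, blocking STAT1 nuclear translocation and interferon-stimulated gene expression. The tagged construct lends itself to detecting, localising or affinity-purifying ORF6 and to studying its host interactions, though the record states only that it is for mammalian expression of the protein.
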