Addgene plasmid #153710: pGBW-m4134238
Purpose: Mammalian expression plasmid for SARS-CoV-2 ORF6 protein
Depositing lab: Ginkgo Bioworks & Benjie Chen. Depositing organization: Ginkgo Bioworks.
Backbone
  Vector backbone: pTwist_CMV_6
  Backbone size w/o insert (bp): 4180
  Vector type: Mammalian Expression
Growth in bacteria
  Bacterial resistance: Ampicillin, 100 μg/mL
  Growth temperature: 37°C
  Growth strain: DH5alpha
  Copy number: High Copy
Gene/Insert
  Gene/Insert name: SARS-CoV-2 ORF6 protein
  Species: Severe acute respiratory syndrome coronavirus 2
  Insert size (bp): 179
  Mutation: wt
  Entrez Gene: ORF6 (a.k.a. GU280_gp06)
  Promoter: CMV
  Tag / fusion protein: Cleavable TEV;3xFlag (C terminal on backbone)
  Cloning method: Unknown
Resource information
  A portion of this plasmid was derived from a plasmid made by: GinkgoBioworks
Depositor comments: NCBI reference sequence: 43740572
How to cite: pGBW-m4134238 was a gift from Ginkgo Bioworks & Benjie Chen (Addgene plasmid # 153710 ; http://n2t.net/addgene:153710 ; RRID:Addgene_153710)
